Addgene plasmid #86069: GST-prRDH-CTS
Purpose: A bacterial expression plasmid encoding photoreceptor retinol dehydrogenase ciliary targeting signal with N-terminus GST-tag.
Depositing lab: Lei Lu. Depositing organization: Nanyang Technological University. Publication: A ternary complex comprising transportin1, Rab8 and the ciliary targeting signal directs proteins to ciliary membranes. Madugula V, Lu L. J Cell Sci. 2016 Oct 15;129(20):3922-3934. Epub 2016 Sep 15. 10.1242/jcs.194019 PubMed 27633000.
Backbone
  Vector backbone: pGEB
  Backbone manufacturer: Lu Lei (J Cell Sci. 2001)
  Backbone size w/o insert (bp): 5000
  Total vector size (bp): 5046
  Vector type: Bacterial Expression
Growth in bacteria
  Bacterial resistance: Ampicillin, 100 μg/mL
  Growth temperature: 37°C
  Growth strain: DH5alpha
  Copy number: Low Copy
Gene/Insert
  Gene/Insert name: Retinol dehydrogenase
  Species: B. taurus (bovine)
  Mutation: the insert is 297-312 of RDH8 (Bos taurus)
  Entrez Gene: RDH8
  Promoter: tac
  Tag / fusion protein: GST (N terminal on insert)
  Cloning method: Restriction Enzyme; 5′ cloning site EcoRI (not destroyed); 3′ cloning site BamHI (not destroyed)
  Sequencing primers: 5′ 5' GGCAAGCCACGTTTGGTG 3'; 3′ 5' GGAGCTGCATGTGTCAGAGG 3'
Terms and licenses: Academic/Nonprofit Terms; Industry Terms: Not Available to Industry
How to cite: GST-prRDH-CTS was a gift from Lei Lu (Addgene plasmid # 86069 ; http://n2t.net/addgene:86069 ; RRID:Addgene_86069)
