[The description below was written by a language model from this plasmid's Addgene catalogue record and pLannotate feature annotations shown in this document.]
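Description:
GST-prRDH-CTS is a bacterial expression plasmid of about 5 kb, built on the pGEB backbone, a GST-fusion vector for E. coli. It replicates from a ColE1/pMB1-type origin and is selected with ampicillin through the β-lactamase (AmpR) gene and its own promoter. The catalogue lists it as low copy, whereas the automated annotation labels the origin generically as a high-copy family member. Only a short fragment of rop and fragments of the pBR322 bom region are detected, so copy number cannot be settled from the record. The backbone also carries a lacI gene with its promoter, plus a residual lac promoter/operator and lacZα segment upstream of the expression cassette.

The payload is a short open reading frame driven by the tac promoter, a strong trp/lac hybrid promoter followed by a lac operator. The plasmid-encoded lac repressor keeps expression off until it is induced with IPTG. The promoter drives Schistosoma japonicum glutathione S-transferase fused at its C-terminus to a 16-residue peptide, residues 297–312 of bovine RDH8 (photoreceptor retinol dehydrogenase, prRDH). This peptide was inserted between EcoRI and BamHI sites that both remain intact, and it represents the protein's ciliary targeting signal.

The N-terminal GST tag allows the fusion to be purified and immobilised on glutathione resin. This suits use of the ciliary targeting signal as bait in pull-down or binding assays. That use fits the associated study of a complex between transportin1, Rab8 and ciliary targeting signals that directs proteins to ciliary membranes, although the record itself states only that the plasmid is for bacterial expression of the tagged peptide.
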