Features (pLannotate 1.2.2; 17 found; start..end, strand, type, name):
     12..600     +  rep_origin     ori: high-copy-number ColE1/pMB1/pBR322/pUC origin of replication
    786..837     -  misc_feature   bom (fragment): basis of mobility region from pBR322
    844..921     +  promoter       lacI promoter: lacI
    922..2004    +  CDS            lacI: lac repressor; lacI; The lac repressor binds to the lac operator to inhibit transcription in E. coli. This inhibition can be relieved by adding lactose or isopropyl-β-D-thiogalactopyranoside (IPTG).
   2017..2038    +  protein_bind   CAP binding site: CAP binding activates transcription in the presence of cAMP. E. coli catabolite activator protein
   2053..2083    +  promoter       lac promoter: promoter for the E. coli lac operon
   2091..2107    +  protein_bind   lac operator: The lac repressor binds to the lac operator to inhibit transcription in E. coli. This inhibition can be relieved by adding lactose or isopropyl-β-D-thiogalactopyranoside (IPTG). lac repressor encoded by lacI
   2127..2300    +  CDS            lacZα: LacZα fragment of β-galactosidase; lacZ fragment
   2564..2680    -  CDS            yciV (fragment): RNAAM_ECOLI - Also known as trpH From Escherichia coli (strain K12).
   2756..2784    +  promoter       tac promoter: strong E. coli promoter; hybrid between the trp and lac UV5 promoters
   2792..2808    +  protein_bind   lac operator: The lac repressor binds to the lac operator to inhibit transcription in E. coli. This inhibition can be relieved by adding lactose or isopropyl-β-D-thiogalactopyranoside (IPTG). lac repressor encoded by lacI
   2831..3484    +  CDS            GST26_SCHJA: Experimental evidence at protein level: Swiss-Prot protein existence level 1. GST isoenzymes appear to play a central role in the parasite detoxification system. Other functions are also suspected including a role in increasing the solubility of haematin in the parasite gut. From Schistosoma japonicum (Blood fluke).
   3515..3562    +  CDS            RDH8 (fragment): RDH8_BOVIN - Also known as PRRDH. Experimental evidence at protein level: Swiss-Prot protein existence level 1. Retinol dehydrogenase with a clear preference for NADP. Converts all-trans-retinal to all-trans-retinol. May play a role in the regeneration of visual pigment at high light intensity. From Bos taurus (Bovine).
   3637..3676    +  CDS            rop (fragment): Rop protein, which maintains plasmids at low copy number; rop
   3778..3818    +  misc_feature   bom (fragment): basis of mobility region from pBR322
   3923..4027    +  promoter       AmpR promoter: bla
   4028..4888    +  CDS            AmpR: β-lactamase; bla; confers resistance to ampicillin, carbenicillin, and related antibiotics
>Addgene plasmid #86069 | GST-prRDH-CTS | addgene full sequence | sequence record 177979 | Addgene NGS Result
AAAGGATCTTCTTGAGATCCTTTTTTTCTGCGCGTAATCTGCTGCTTGCAAACAAAAAAACCACCGCTAC
CAGCGGTGGTTTGTTTGCCGGATCAAGAGCTACCAACTCTTTTTCCGAAGGTAACTGGCTTCAGCAGAGC
GCAGATACCAAATACTGTCCTTCTAGTGTAGCCGTAGTTAGGCCACCACTTCAAGAACTCTGTAGCACCG
CCTACATACCTCGCTCTGCTAATCCTGTTACCAGTGGCTGCTGCCAGTGGCGATAAGTCGTGTCTTACCG
GGTTGGACTCAAGACGATAGTTACCGGATAAGGCGCAGCGGTCGGGCTGAACGGGGGGTTCGTGCACACA
GCCCAGCTTGGAGCGAACGACCTACACCGAACTGAGATACCTACAGCGTGAGCTATGAGAAAGCGCCACG
CTTCCCGAAGGGAGAAAGGCGGACAGGTATCCGGTAAGCGGCAGGGTCGGAACAGGAGAGCGCACGAGGG
AGCTTCCAGGGGGAAACGCCTGGTATCTTTATAGTCCTGTCGGGTTTCGCCACCTCTGACTTGAGCGTCG
ATTTTTGTGATGCTCGTCAGGGGGGCGGAGCCTATGGAAAAACGCCAGCAACGCGGCCTTTTTACGGTTC
CTGGCCTTTTGCTGGCCTTTTGCTCACATGTTCTTTCCTGCGTTATCCCCTGATTCTGTGGATAACCGTA
TTACCGCCTTTGAGTGAGCTGATACCGCTCGCCGCAGCCGAACGACCGAGCGCAGCGAGTCAGTGAGCGA
GGAAGCGGAAGAGCGCCTGATGCGGTATTTTCTCCTTACGCATCTGTGCGGTATTTCACACCGCATAAAT
TCCGACACCATCGAATGGCGCAAAACCTTTCGCGGTATGGCATGATAGCGCCCGGAAGAGAGTCAATTCA
GGGTGGTGAATGTGAAACCAGTAACGTTATACGATGTCGCAGAGTATGCCGGTGTCTCTTATCAGACCGT
TTCCCGCGTGGTGAACCAGGCCAGCCACGTTTCTGCGAAAACGCGGGAAAAAGTGGAAGCGGCGATGGCG
GAGCTGAATTACATTCCCAACCGCGTGGCACAACAACTGGCGGGCAAACAGTCGTTGCTGATTGGCGTTG
CCACCTCCAGTCTGGCCCTGCACGCGCCGTCGCAAATTGTCGCGGCGATTAAATCTCGCGCCGATCAACT
GGGTGCCAGCGTGGTGGTGTCGATGGTAGAACGAAGCGGCGTCGAAGCCTGTAAAGCGGCGGTGCACAAT
CTTCTCGCGCAACGCGTCAGTGGGCTGATCATTAACTATCCGCTGGATGACCAGGATGCCATTGCTGTGG
AAGCTGCCTGCACTAATGTTCCGGCGTTATTTCTTGATGTCTCTGACCAGACACCCATCAACAGTATTAT
TTTCTCCCATGAAGACGGTACGCGACTGGGCGTGGAGCATCTGGTCGCATTGGGTCACCAGCAAATCGCG
CTGTTAGCGGGCCCATTAAGTTCTGTCTCGGCGCGTCTGCGTCTGGCTGGCTGGCATAAATATCTCACTC
GCAATCAAATTCAGCCGATAGCGGAACGGGAAGGCGACTGGAGTGCCATGTCCGGTTTTCAACAAACCAT
GCAAATGCTGAATGAGGGCATCGTTCCCACTGCGATGCTGGTTGCCAACGATCAGATGGCGCTGGGCGCA
ATGCGCGCCATTACCGAGTCCGGGCTGCGCGTTGGTGCGGATATCTCGGTAGTGGGATACGACGATACCG
AAGACAGCTCATGTTATATCCCGCCGTTAACCACCATCAAACAGGATTTTCGCCTGCTGGGGCAAACCAG
CGTGGACCGCTTGCTGCAACTCTCTCAGGGCCAGGCGGTGAAGGGCAATCAGCTGTTGCCCGTCTCACTG
GTGAAAAGAAAAACCACCCTGGCGCCCAATACGCAAACCGCCTCTCCCCGCGCGTTGGCCGATTCATTAA
TGCAGCTGGCACGACAGGTTTCCCGACTGGAAAGCGGGCAGTGAGCGCAACGCAATTAATGTAAGTTAGC
TCACTCATTAGGCACCCCAGGCTTTACACTTTATGCTTCCGGCTCGTATGTTGTGTGGAATTGTGAGCGG
ATAACAATTTCACACAGGAAACAGCTATGACCATGATTACGGATTCACTGGCCGTCGTTTTACAACGTCG
TGACTGGGAAAACCCTGGCGTTACCCAACTTAATCGCCTTGCAGCACATCCCCCTTTCGCCAGCTGGCGT
AATAGCGAAGAGGCCCGCACCGATCGCCCTTCCCAACAGTTGCGCAGCCTGAATGGCGAATGGCGCTTTG
CCTGGTTTCCGGCACCAGAAGCGGTGCCGGAAAGCTGGCTGGAGTGCGATCTTCCTGAGGCCGATACTGT
CGTCGTCCCCTCAAACTGGCAGATGCACGGTTACGATGCGCCCATCTACACCAACGTGACCTATCCCATT
ACGGTCAATCCGCCGTTTGTTCCCACGGAGAATCCGACGGGTTGTTACTCGCTCACATTTAATGTTGATG
AAAGCTGGCTACAGGAAGGCCAGACGCGAATTATTTTTGATGGCGTTGGAATTAGCTTATCGACTGCACG
GTGCACCAATGCTTCTGGCGTCAGGCAGCCATCGGAAGCTGTGGTATGGCTGTGCAGGTCGTAAATCACT
GCATAATTCGTGTCGCTCAAGGCGCACTCCCGTTCTGGATAATGTTTTTTGCGCCGACATCATAACGGTT
CTGGCAAATATTCTGAAATGAGCTGTTGACAATTAATCATCGGCTCGTATAATGTGTGGAATTGTGAGCG
GATAACAATTTCACACAGGAAACAGTATTCATGTCCCCTATACTAGGTTATTGGAAAATTAAGGGCCTTG
TGCAACCCACTCGACTTCTTTTGGAATATCTTGAAGAAAAATATGAAGAGCATTTGTATGAGCGCGATGA
AGGTGATAAATGGCGAAACAAAAAGTTTGAATTGGGTTTGGAGTTTCCCAATCTTCCTTATTATATTGAT
GGTGATGTTAAATTAACACAGTCTATGGCCATCATACGTTATATAGCTGACAAGCACAACATGTTGGGTG
GTTGTCCAAAAGAGCGTGCAGAGATTTCAATGCTTGAAGGAGCGGTTTTGGATATTAGATACGGTGTTTC
GAGAATTGCATATAGTAAAGACTTTGAAACTCTCAAAGTTGATTTTCTTAGCAAGCTACCTGAAATGCTG
AAAATGTTCGAAGATCGTTTATGTCATAAAACATATTTAAATGGTGATCATGTAACCCATCCTGACTTCA
TGTTGTATGACGCTCTTGATGTTGTTTTATACATGGACCCAATGTGCCTGGATGCGTTCCCAAAATTAGT
TTGTTTTAAAAAACGTATTGAAGCTATCCCACAAATTGATAAGTACTTGAAATCCAGCAAGTATATAGCA
TGGCCTTTGCAGGGCTGGCAAGCCACGTTTGGTGGTGGCGACCATCCTCCAAAATCGGATCTGGTTCCGC
GTGGATCAGAATTCCTGAGGTGCCTGGCCTGCAGCTGCTTCAGGACCCCCGTGTGGCCCAGGCGGGATCC
TTAACAATTCTAGACTCCATGGGTCGACTCGAGCTCAAGCTTAATTCATCGTGACTGACTGACGATCTGC
CTCGCGCGTTTCGGTGATGACGGTGAAAACCTCTGACACATGCAGCTCCCGGAGACGGTCACAGCTTGTC
TGTAAGCGGATGCCGGGAGCAGACAAGCCCGTCAGGGCGCGTCAGCGGGTGTTGGCGGGTGTCGGGGCGC
AGCCATGACCCAGTCACGTAGCGATAGCGGAGTGTATAATTCTTGAAGACGAAAGGGCCTCGTGATACGC
CTATTTTTATAGGTTAATGTCATGATAATAATGGTTTCTTAGACGTCAGGTGGCACTTTTCGGGGAAATG
TGCGCGGAACCCCTATTTGTTTATTTTTCTAAATACATTCAAATATGTATCCGCTCATGAGACAATAACC
CTGATAAATGCTTCAATAATATTGAAAAAGGAAGAGTATGAGTATTCAACATTTCCGTGTCGCCCTTATT
CCCTTTTTTGCGGCATTTTGCCTTCCTGTTTTTGCTCACCCAGAAACGCTGGTGAAAGTAAAAGATGCTG
AAGATCAGTTGGGTGCACGAGTGGGTTACATCGAACTGGATCTCAACAGCGGTAAGATCCTTGAGAGTTT
TCGCCCCGAAGAACGTTTTCCAATGATGAGCACTTTTAAAGTTCTGCTATGTGGCGCGGTATTATCCCGT
GTTGACGCCGGGCAAGAGCAACTCGGTCGCCGCATACACTATTCTCAGAATGACTTGGTTGAGTACTCAC
CAGTCACAGAAAAGCATCTTACGGATGGCATGACAGTAAGAGAATTATGCAGTGCTGCCATAACCATGAG
TGATAACACTGCGGCCAACTTACTTCTGACAACGATCGGAGGACCGAAGGAGCTAACCGCTTTTTTGCAC
AACATGGGGGATCATGTAACTCGCCTTGATCGTTGGGAACCGGAGCTGAATGAAGCCATACCAAACGACG
AGCGTGACACCACGATGCCTGCAGCAATGGCAACAACGTTGCGCAAACTATTAACTGGCGAACTACTTAC
TCTAGCTTCCCGGCAACAATTAATAGACTGGATGGAGGCGGATAAAGTTGCAGGACCACTTCTGCGCTCG
GCCCTTCCGGCTGGCTGGTTTATTGCTGATAAATCTGGAGCCGGTGAGCGTGGGTCTCGCGGTATCATTG
CAGCACTGGGGCCAGATGGTAAGCCCTCCCGTATCGTAGTTATCTACACGACGGGGAGTCAGGCAACTAT
GGATGAACGAAATAGACAGATCGCTGAGATAGGTGCCTCACTGATTAAGCATTGGTAACTGTCAGACCAA
GTTTACTCATATATACTTTAGATTGATTTAAAACTTCATTTTTAATTTAAAAGGATCTAGGTGAAGATCC
TTTTTGATAATCTCATGACCAAAATCCCTTAACGTGAGTTTTCGTTCCACTGAGCGTCAGACCCCGTAGA
AAAGATC
